Addgene plasmid #61556: pDisplay-pHuji
Purpose: Red fluorescent protein based pH indicator in pDisplay vector
Depositing lab: Robert Campbell. Depositing organization: University of Alberta. Publication: pHuji, a pH-sensitive red fluorescent protein for imaging of exo- and endocytosis. Shen Y, Rosendale M, Campbell RE, Perrais D. J Cell Biol. 2014 Nov 10;207(3):419-32. doi: 10.1083/jcb.201404107. PubMed 25385186.
Backbone
  Vector backbone: pDisplay
  Backbone manufacturer: Invitrogen
  Vector type: Mammalian Expression
  Selectable markers: Neomycin (select with G418)
Growth in bacteria
  Bacterial resistance: Ampicillin, 100 μg/mL
  Growth temperature: 37°C
  Growth strain: DH10B
  Copy number: High Copy
Gene/Insert
  Gene/Insert name: pHuji (alt name: mApple K163Y)
  Species: Synthetic
  Insert size (bp): 700
  Promoter: CMV
  Cloning method: Unknown
  Sequencing primers: 5′ CMV-F; 3′ BGH-rev
Terms and licenses: Academic/Nonprofit Terms; Industry Terms: Not Available to Industry
Depositor comments: There is a N-terminal HA tag in frame with pHuji.
How to cite: pDisplay-pHuji was a gift from Robert Campbell (Addgene plasmid # 61556 ; http://n2t.net/addgene:61556 ; RRID:Addgene_61556)
