[The description below was written by a language model from this plasmid's Addgene catalogue record and pLannotate feature annotations shown in this document.]
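Description:
pDisplay-pHuji is a mammalian expression plasmid built on the commercial pDisplay backbone, which targets an encoded protein to the secretory pathway and anchors it on the extracellular face of the plasma membrane. The sequenced record is about 6 kb. In bacteria it is maintained at high copy through a ColE1/pUC-type origin and selected with ampicillin via the β-lactamase gene. An f1 origin is also present. For mammalian cells, an SV40 early promoter drives a Tn5 neomycin phosphotransferase cassette ending in an HSV TK polyadenylation signal, allowing G418 selection of stable transfectants.

The payload is a single fusion open reading frame under the CMV immediate-early enhancer and promoter, terminated by the bovine growth hormone polyadenylation signal. A T7 promoter lies upstream of the coding region. The frame begins with the mouse Igκ light-chain leader peptide, followed by an HA epitope (annotated as a fragment of a 3xHA tag, matching the depositor's note of an N-terminal HA tag in frame). Next comes pHuji, then the PDGFRβ transmembrane domain. pHuji is a synthetic, roughly 700 bp red fluorescent protein described as mApple K163Y, which is why the automated annotation labels it mApple.

The leader directs the protein into the secretory pathway and the transmembrane segment tethers it in the membrane. This places the pH-sensitive fluorophore on the cell surface, or in the lumen of vesicles and endosomes. The record gives its purpose as a red fluorescent pH indicator, and the associated publication concerns imaging of exocytosis and endocytosis. A few short annotated fragments (HIV-1 LTR, SV40 promoter, bGH poly(A), ble) appear to be backbone remnants or partial matches rather than functional elements.
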