Features (pLannotate 1.2.2; 20 found; start..end, strand, type, name):
    466..845     +  enhancer       CMV enhancer: human cytomegalovirus immediate early enhancer
    846..1049    +  promoter       CMV promoter: human cytomegalovirus (CMV) immediate early promoter
   1045..1078    +  LTR            5' LTR (truncated) (fragment): truncated 5' long terminal repeat (LTR) from HIV-1
   1094..1112    +  promoter       T7 promoter: promoter for bacteriophage T7 RNA polymerase
   1193..1255    +  sig_peptide    Igκ leader: leader sequence from mouse immunoglobulin κ light chain
   1255..1278    +  CDS            3xHA (fragment): three tandem HA epitope tags
   1304..2011    +  CDS            mApple: mApple is a basic (constitutively fluorescent) red fluorescent protein published in 2008, derived from Discosoma sp.. It is reported to be a rapidly-maturing monomer with high acid sensitivity.
   2054..2200    +  CDS            PDGFRβ TM domain: transmembrane domain from platelet derived growth factor receptor beta
   2228..2452    +  polyA_signal   bGH poly(A) signal: bovine growth hormone polyadenylation signal
   2456..2474    +  promoter       SV40 promoter (fragment): SV40 enhancer and early promoter
   2584..3172    -  rep_origin     ori: high-copy-number ColE1/pMB1/pBR322/pUC origin of replication
   3394..3410    +  polyA_signal   bGH poly(A) signal (fragment): bovine growth hormone polyadenylation signal
   3501..3548    -  polyA_signal   HSV TK poly(A) signal: herpes simplex virus thymidine kinase polyadenylation signal (Cole and Stacy, 1985)
   3607..3759    -  CDS            ble (fragment): BLE_KLEPN - Experimental evidence at protein level: Swiss-Prot protein existence level 1. Binding protein with a strong affinity to the bleomycin family of antibiotics. Binds to CL990; an antimitotic-antibiotic compound. From Klebsiella pneumoniae.
   3780..4574    -  CDS            NeoR/KanR: aminoglycoside phosphotransferase from Tn5; aph(3')-II (or nptII); confers resistance to neomycin, kanamycin, and G418 (Geneticin®)
   4609..4962    -  promoter       SV40 promoter: SV40 enhancer and early promoter
   4964..4981    -  promoter       AmpR promoter (fragment): bla
   5022..5882    -  CDS            AmpR: β-lactamase; bla; confers resistance to ampicillin, carbenicillin, and related antibiotics
   5883..5987    -  promoter       AmpR promoter: bla
   6014..427     +  rep_origin     f1 ori (across the origin) (sequence partly withheld): f1 bacteriophage origin of replication; arrow indicates direction of (+) strand synthesis
>Addgene plasmid #61556 | pDisplay-pHuji | addgene full sequence | sequence record 157194 | Addgene NGS results
[122 nt withheld, positions 1-122]
C
[91 nt withheld, positions 124-214]
A
[49 nt withheld, positions 216-264]
CCTTTGACGTTGGAGTCCACGTTCTTT
[37 nt withheld, positions 292-328]
ACCCTATCTCGGTCTATTCTTTTGATTTATAAGGGATTTTGCCGATTTCGGCCTATTGGTTAAAAAATGA
GCTGATTTAACAAAAATTTAACGCGAATTTTAACAAAATATTAACGCTTACAATTTACGCGCGCGTTGAC
ATTGATTATTGACTAGTTATTAATAGTAATCAATTACGGGGTCATTAGTTCATAGCCCATATATGGAGTT
CCGCGTTACATAACTTACGGTAAATGGCCCGCCTGGCTGACCGCCCAACGACCCCCGCCCATTGACGTCA
ATAATGACGTATGTTCCCATAGTAACGCCAATAGGGACTTTCCATTGACGTCAATGGGTGGAGTATTTAC
GGTAAACTGCCCACTTGGCAGTACATCAAGTGTATCATATGCCAAGTACGCCCCCTATTGACGTCAATGA
CGGTAAATGGCCCGCCTGGCATTATGCCCAGTACATGACCTTATGGGACTTTCCTACTTGGCAGTACATC
TACGTATTAGTCATCGCTATTACCATGGTGATGCGGTTTTGGCAGTACATCAATGGGCGTGGATAGCGGT
TTGACTCACGGGGATTTCCAAGTCTCCACCCCATTGACGTCAATGGGAGTTTGTTTTGGCACCAAAATCA
ACGGGACTTTCCAAAATGTCGTAACAACTCCGCCCCATTGACGCAAATGGGCGGTAGGCGTGTACGGTGG
GAGGTCTATATAAGCAGAGCTCTCTGGCTAACTAGAGAACCCACTGCTTACTGGCTTATCGAAATTAATA
CGACTCACTATAGGGAGACCCAAGCTTGGTACCGAGCTCGGATCCACTAGTAACGGCCGCCAGTGTGCTG
GAATTCGGCTTGGGGATATCCACCATGGAGACAGACACACTCCTGCTATGGGTACTGCTGCTCTGGGTTC
CAGGTTCCACTGGTGACTATCCATATGATGTTCCAGATTATGCTGGGGCCCAGCCGGCCAGATCTATGGT
GAGCAAGGGCGAGGAGAATAACATGGCCATCATCAAGGAGTTCATGCGCTTCAAGGTGCACATGGAGGGC
TCCGTGAACGGCCACGAGTTCGAGATCGAGGGCGAGGGCGAGGGCCGCCCCTACGAGGCCTTTCAGACCG
CTAAGCTGAAGGTGACCAAGGGTGGCCCCCTGCCCTTCGCCTGGGACATCCTGTCCCCTCAGTTCATGTA
CGGCTCCAAGGTCTACATTAAGCACCCAGCCGACATCCCCGACTACTTCAAGCTGTCCTTCCCCGAGGGC
TTCAGGTGGGAGCGCGTGATGAACTTCGAGGACGGCGGCATTATTCACGTTAACCAGGACTCCTCCCTGC
AGGACGGCGTGTTCATCTACAAGGTGAAGCTGCGCGGCACCAACTTCCCCTCCGACGGCCCCGTAATGCA
GAAGAAGACCATGGGCTGGGAGGCCTCCGAGGAGCGGATGTACCCCGAGGACGGCGCCCTGAAGAGCGAG
ATTAAGTATAGGCTGAAGCTGAAGGACGGCGGCCACTACGCCGCCGAGGTCAAGACCACCTACAAGGCCA
AGAAGCCCGTGCAGCTGCCCGGCGCCTACATCGTGGACATCAAGTTGGACATCGTGTCCCACAACGAGGA
CTACACCATCGTGGAACAGTACGAACGCGCCGAGGGCCGCCACTCCACCGGCGGCATGGACGAGCTGTAC
AAGGGCGTCGACGAACAAAAACTCATCTCAGAAGAGGATCTGAATGCTGTGGGCCAGGACACGCAGGAGG
TCATCGTGGTGCCACACTCCTTGCCCTTTAAGGTGGTGGTGATCTCAGCCATCCTGGCCCTGGTGGTGCT
CACCATCATCTCCCTTATCATCCTCATCATGCTTTGGCAGAAGAAGCCACGTTAGGCGGCCGCTCGAGAT
CAGCCTCGACTGTGCCTTCTAGTTGCCAGCCATCTGTTGTTTGCCCCTCCCCCGTGCCTTCCTTGACCCT
GGAAGGTGCCACTCCCACTGTCCTTTCCTAATAAAATGAGGAAATTGCATCGCATTGTCTGAGTAGGTGT
CATTCTATTCTGGGGGGTGGGGTGGGGCAGGACAGCAAGGGGGAGGATTGGGAAGACAATAGCAGGCATG
CTGGGGATGCGGTGGGCTCTATGGCTTCTGAGGCGGAAAGAACCAGTGGCGGTAATACGGTTATCCACAG
AATCAGGGGATAACGCAGGAAAGAACATGTGAGCAAAAGGCCAGCAAAAGGCCAGGAACCGTAAAAAGGC
CGCGTTGCTGGCGTTTTTCCATAGGCTCCGCCCCCCTGACGAGCATCACAAAAATCGACGCTCAAGTCAG
AGGTGGCGAAACCCGACAGGACTATAAAGATACCAGGCGTTTCCCCCTGGAAGCTCCCTCGTGCGCTCTC
CTGTTCCGACCCTGCCGCTTACCGGATACCTGTCCGCCTTTCTCCCTTCGGGAAGCGTGGCGCTTTCTCA
TAGCTCACGCTGTAGGTATCTCAGTTCGGTGTAGGTCGTTCGCTCCAAGCTGGGCTGTGTGCACGAACCC
CCCGTTCAGCCCGACCGCTGCGCCTTATCCGGTAACTATCGTCTTGAGTCCAACCCGGTAAGACACGACT
TATCGCCACTGGCAGCAGCCACTGGTAACAGGATTAGCAGAGCGAGGTATGTAGGCGGTGCTACAGAGTT
CTTGAAGTGGTGGCCTAACTACGGCTACACTAGAAGAACAGTATTTGGTATCTGCGCTCTGCTGAAGCCA
GTTACCTTCGGAAAAAGAGTTGGTAGCTCTTGATCCGGCAAACAAACCACCGCTGGTAGCGGTGGTTTTT
TTGTTTGCAAGCAGCAGATTACGCGCAGAAAAAAAGGATCTCAAGAAGATCCTTTGATCTTTTCTACGGG
GTCTGACGCTCAGTGGAACGAAAACTCACGTTAAGGGATTTTGGTCATGAGATTATCAAAAAGGATCTTC
ACCTAGATCCTTTTAAATTAAAAATGAAGTTTTAAATCAATCTAAAGTATATATGAGTAACCTGAGGCTA
TGGCAGGGCCTGCCGCCCCGACGTTGGCTGCGAGCCCTGGGCCTTCACCCGAACTTGGGGGGTGGGGTGG
GGAAAAGGAAGAAACGCGGGCGTATTGGCCCCAATGGGGTCTCGGTGGGGTATCGACAGAGTGCCAGCCC
TGGGACCGAACCCCGCGTTTATGAACAAACGACCCAACACCGTGCGTTTTATTCTGTCTTTTTATTGCCG
TCATAGCGCGGGTTCCTTCCGGTATTGTCTCCTTCCGTGTTTCAGTTAGCCTCCCCCTAGGGTGGGCGAA
GAACTCCAGCATGAGATCCCCGCGCTGGAGGATCATCCAGCCGGCGTCCCGGAAAACGATTCCGAAGCCC
AACCTTTCATAGAAGGCGGCGGTGGAATCGAAATCTCGTGATGGCAGGTTGGGCGTCGCTTGGTCGGTCA
TTTCGAACCCCAGAGTCCCGCTCAGAAGAACTCGTCAAGAAGGCGATAGAAGGCGATGCGCTGCGAATCG
GGAGCGGCGATACCGTAAAGCACGAGGAAGCGGTCAGCCCATTCGCCGCCAAGCTCTTCAGCAATATCAC
GGGTAGCCAACGCTATGTCCTGATAGCGGTCCGCCACACCCAGCCGGCCACAGTCGATGAATCCAGAAAA
GCGGCCATTTTCCACCATGATATTCGGCAAGCAGGCATCGCCATGGGTCACGACGAGATCCTCGCCGTCG
GGCATGCTCGCCTTGAGCCTGGCGAACAGTTCGGCTGGCGCGAGCCCCTGATGCTCTTCGTCCAGATCAT
CCTGATCGACAAGACCGGCTTCCATCCGAGTACGTGCTCGCTCGATGCGATGTTTCGCTTGGTGGTCGAA
TGGGCAGGTAGCCGGATCAAGCGTATGCAGCCGCCGCATTGCATCAGCCATGATGGATACTTTCTCGGCA
GGAGCAAGGTGAGATGACAGGAGATCCTGCCCCGGCACTTCGCCCAATAGCAGCCAGTCCCTTCCCGCTT
CAGTGACAACGTCGAGCACAGCTGCGCAAGGAACGCCCGTCGTGGCCAGCCACGATAGCCGCGCTGCCTC
GTCTTGCAGTTCATTCAGGGCACCGGACAGGTCGGTCTTGACAAAAAGAACCGGGCGCCCCTGCGCTGAC
AGCCGGAACACGGCGGCATCAGAGCAGCCGATTGTCTGTTGTGCCCAGTCATAGCCGAATAGCCTCTCCA
CCCAAGCGGCCGGAGAACCTGCGTGCAATCCATCTTGTTCAATCATGCGAAACGATCCTCATCCTGTCTC
TTGATCGATCTTTGCAAAAGCCTAGGCCTCCAAAAAAGCCTCCTCACTACTTCTGGAATAGCTCAGAGGC
CGGGCCTCGGCCTCTGCATAAATAAAAAAAATTAGTCAGCCATGGGGCGGAGAATGGGCGGAACTGGGCG
GAGTTAGGGGCGGGATGGGCGGAGTTAGGGGCGGGACTATGGTTGCTGACTAATTGAGATGCATGCTTTG
CATACTTCTGCCTGCTGGGGAGCCTGGGGACTTTCCACACCTGGTTGCTGACTAATTGAGATGCATGCTT
TGCATACTTCTGCCTGCTGGGGAGCCTGGGGACTTTCCACACCCTAACTGACACACATTCCACAGCTGGT
TCTTTCCGCCTCAGGACTCTTCCTTTTTCAATAAATCAATCTAAAGTATATATGAGTAAACTTGGTCTGA
CAGTTACCAATGCTTAATCAGTGAGGCACCTATCTCAGCGATCTGTCTATTTCGTTCATCCATAGTTGCC
TGACTCCCCGTCGTGTAGATAACTACGATACGGGAGGGCTTACCATCTGGCCCCAGTGCTGCAATGATAC
CGCGAGACCCACGCTCACCGGCTCCAGATTTATCAGCAATAAACCAGCCAGCCGGAAGGGCCGAGCGCAG
AAGTGGTCCTGCAACTTTATCCGCCTCCATCCAGTCTATTAATTGTTGCCGGGAAGCTAGAGTAAGTAGT
TCGCCAGTTAATAGTTTGCGCAACGTTGTTGCCATTGCTACAGGCATCGTGGTGTCACGCTCGTCGTTTG
GTATGGCTTCATTCAGCTCCGGTTCCCAACGATCAAGGCGAGTTACATGATCCCCCATGTTGTGCAAAAA
AGCGGTTAGCTCCTTCGGTCCTCCGATCGTTGTCAGAAGTAAGTTGGCCGCAGTGTTATCACTCATGGTT
ATGGCAGCACTGCATAATTCTCTTACTGTCATGCCATCCGTAAGATGCTTTTCTGTGACTGGTGAGTACT
CAACCAAGTCATTCTGAGAATAGTGTATGCGGCGACCGAGTTGCTCTTGCCCGGCGTCAATACGGGATAA
TACCGCGCCACATAGCAGAACTTTAAAAGTGCTCATCATTGGAAAACGTTCTTCGGGGCGAAAACTCTCA
AGGATCTTACCGCTGTTGAGATCCAGTTCGATGTAACCCACTCGTGCACCCAACTGATCTTCAGCATCTT
TTACTTTCACCAGCGTTTCTGGGTGAGCAAAAACAGGAAGGCAAAATGCCGCAAAAAAGGGAATAAGGGC
GACACGGAAATGTTGAATACTCATACTCTTCCTTTTTCAATATTATTGAAGCATTTATCAGGGTTATTGT
CTCATGAGCGGATACATATTTGAATGTATTTAGAAAAATAAACAAATAGGGGTTCCGCGCACATTTCCCC
GAAAAGTGCCACCTGAC
