>Addgene plasmid #61556 | pDisplay-pHuji | depositor partial sequence | sequence record 100316 | pHuji
ATGGTGAGCAAGGGCGAGGAGAATAACATGGCCATCATCAAGGAGTTCATGCGCTTCAAGGTGCACATGG
AGGGCTCCGTGAACGGCCACGAGTTCGAGATCGAGGGCGAGGGCGAGGGCCGCCCCTACGAGGCCTTTCA
GACCGCTAAGCTGAAGGTGACCAAGGGTGGCCCCCTGCCCTTCGCCTGGGACATCCTGTCCCCTCAGTTC
ATGTACGGCTCCAAGGTCTACATTAAGCACCCAGCCGACATCCCCGACTACTTCAAGCTGTCCTTCCCCG
AGGGCTTCAGGTGGGAGCGCGTGATGAACTTCGAGGACGGCGGCATTATTCACGTTAACCAGGACTCCTC
CCTGCAGGACGGCGTGTTCATCTACAAGGTGAAGCTGCGCGGCACCAACTTCCCCTCCGACGGCCCCGTA
ATGCAGAAGAAGACCATGGGCTGGGAGGCCTCCGAGGAGCGGATGTACCCCGAGGACGGCGCCCTGAAGA
GCGAGATTAAGTATAGGCTGAAGCTGAAGGACGGCGGCCACTACGCCGCCGAGGTCAAGACCACCTACAA
GGCCAAGAAGCCCGTGCAGCTGCCCGGCGCCTACATCGTGGACATCAAGTTGGACATCGTGTCCCACAAC
GAGGACTACACCATCGTGGAACAGTACGAACGCGCCGAGGGCCGCCACTCCACCGGCGGCATGGACGAGC
TGTACAAG
