>Addgene plasmid #61556 | pDisplay-pHuji | addgene partial sequence | sequence record 101505 | CMV-F 5'-CGCAAATGGGCGGTAGGCGTG-3'
CTCTCTGGCTAACTAGAGAACCCACTGCTTACTGGCTTATCGAAATTAATACGACTCACTATAGGGAGAC
CCAAGCTTGGTACCGAGCTCGGATCCACTAGTAACGGCCGCCAGTGTGCTGGAATTCGGCTTGGGGATAT
CCACCATGGAGACAGACACACTCCTGCTATGGGTACTGCTGCTCTGGGTTCCAGGTTCCACTGGTGACTA
TCCATATGATGTTCCAGATTATGCTGGGGCCCAGCCGGCCAGATCTATGGTGAGCAAGGGCGAGGAGAAT
AACATGGCCATCATCAAGGAGTTCATGCGCTTCAAGGTGCACATGGAGGGCTCCGTGAACGGCCACGAGT
TCGAGATCGAGGGCGAGGGCGAGGGCCGCCCCTACGAGGCCTTTCAGACCGCTAAGCTGAAGGTGACCAA
GGGTGGCCCCCTGCCCTTCGCCTGGGACATCCTGTCCCCTCAGTTCATGTACGGCTCCAAGGTCTACATT
AAGCACCCAGCCGACATCCCCGACTACTTCAAGCTGTCCTTCCCCGAGGGCTTCAGGTGGGAGCGCGTGA
TGAACTTCGAGGACGGCGGCATTATTCACGTTAACCAGGACTCCTCCCTGCAGGACGGCGTGTTCATCTA
CAAGGTGAAGCTGCGCGGCACCAACTTCCCCTCCGACGGCCCCGTAATGCAGAAGAAGACCATGGGCTGG
GAGGCCTCCGAGGAGCGGATGTACCCCGAGGACGGCGCCCTGAAGAGCGAGATTAAGTATAGGCTGAAGC
TGAAGGACGGCGGCCACTACGCCGCCGAGGTCAAGACCACCTACAAGGCCAAGAAGCCCGTGCAGCTGCC
CGGCGCCTACATCGTGGACATCAAGTTGGACATCGTGTCCCAC
