>Addgene plasmid #61556 | pDisplay-pHuji | addgene partial sequence | sequence record 101508 | BGH-rev 5'-TAGAAGGCACAGTCGAGG-3'
AAGCATGATGAGGATGATAAGGGAGATGATGGTGAGCACCACCAGGGCCAGGATGGCTGAGATCACCACC
ACCTTAAAGGGCAAGGAGTGTGGCACCACGATGACCTCCTGCGTGTCCTGGCCCACAGCATTCAGATCCT
CTTCTGAGATGAGTTTTTGTTCGTCGACGCCCTTGTACAGCTCGTCCATGCCGCCGGTGGAGTGGCGGCC
CTCGGCGCGTTCGTACTGTTCCACGATGGTGTAGTCCTCGTTGTGGGACACGATGTCCAACTTGATGTCC
ACGATGTAGGCGCCGGGCAGCTGCACGGGCTTCTTGGCCTTGTAGGTGGTCTTGACCTCGGCGGCGTAGT
GGCCGCCGTCCTTCAGCTTCAGCCTATACTTAATCTCGCTCTTCAGGGCGCCGTCCTCGGGGTACATCCG
CTCCTCGGAGGCCTCCCAGCCCATGGTCTTCTTCTGCATTACGGGGCCGTCGGAGGGGAAGTTGGTGCCG
CGCAGCTTCACCTTGTAGATGAACACGCCGTCCTGCAGGGAGGAGTCCTGGTTAACGTGAATAATGCCGC
CGTCCTCGAAGTTCATCACGCGCTCCCACCTGAAGCCCTCGGGGAAGGACAGCTTGAAGTAGTCGGGGAT
GTCGGCTGGGTGCTTAATGTAGACCTTGGAGCCGTACATGAACTGAGGGGACAGGATGTCCCAGGCGAAG
GGCAGGGGGCCACCCTTGGTCACCTTCAGCTTAGCGGTCTGAAAGGCCTCGTAGGGGCGGCCCTCGCCCT
CGCCCTCGATCTCGAACTCGTGGCCGTTCACGGAGCCCTCCATGTGCACCTTGAAGCGCATGAACTCCTT
GATGATGGCCATGTTATTCTCCTCGCCCTTGCTCACCATAGATCTGGCCGGCTGGGCCCCAGCATAATCT
GGAACATCATATGGATAGTCACCAGTGGA
